Addgene plasmid #178402: pOME0180
Purpose: Expresses KSHV ORF50 hyp tagged
Depositing lab: Dirk Dittmer. Depositing organization: University of North Carolina at Chapel Hill. Publication: Novel modulators of p53-signaling encoded by unknown genes of emerging viruses. Alzhanova D, Corcoran K, Bailey AG, Long K, Taft-Benz S, Graham RL, Broussard GS, Heise M, Neumann G, Halfmann P, Kawaoka Y, Baric RS, Damania B, Dittmer DP. PLoS Pathog. 2021 Jan 7;17(1):e1009033. doi: 10.1371/journal.ppat.1009033. eCollection 2021 Jan. PubMed 33411764.
Backbone
  Vector backbone: pDEST47
  Backbone size w/o insert (bp): 7780
  Vector type: Mammalian Expression
Growth in bacteria
  Bacterial resistance: Ampicillin, 100 μg/mL
  Growth temperature: 37°C
  Growth strain: DH5alpha
  Copy number: High Copy
Gene/Insert
  Gene/Insert name: KSHV ORF 50
  Species: Kaposi's sarcoma-associated herpesvirus
  Insert size (bp): 2171
  Tag / fusion protein: 3xFLAG (C terminal on insert)
  Cloning method: Unknown
  Sequencing primers: 5′ T7 promoter
Terms and licenses: Academic/Nonprofit Terms; Industry Terms: Not Available to Industry
Depositor comments: Sequences and further information can be found at https://www.med.unc.edu/orfeome/downloads/pome
How to cite: pOME0180 was a gift from Dirk Dittmer (Addgene plasmid # 178402 ; http://n2t.net/addgene:178402 ; RRID:Addgene_178402)
