[The description below was written by a language model from this plasmid's Addgene catalogue record and pLannotate feature annotations shown in this document.]
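Description:
pOME0180 is a mammalian expression plasmid built on the Gateway destination vector pDEST47, carrying ORF50 of Kaposi's sarcoma-associated herpesvirus (KSHV/HHV-8) with a C-terminal 3xFLAG epitope tag. The sequenced record is about 8.3 kb. It is maintained in E. coli through a high-copy ColE1/pUC-type origin and an ampicillin resistance gene (β-lactamase) driven by its own promoter. An f1 origin is also present, along with small remnants of lac regulatory sequences and a pBR322 bom fragment from the backbone. For selection in mammalian cells, an SV40 enhancer/early promoter drives a neomycin phosphotransferase gene terminated by an SV40 polyadenylation signal, which would allow G418 selection of stable transfectants.

The expression cassette uses the human CMV immediate early enhancer and promoter, followed by a T7 promoter that can serve for in vitro transcription and as a sequencing primer site. The ORF50 coding sequence, annotated as a viral transcription activator, sits between attB1 and attB2 sites, indicating it was introduced by Gateway recombination, and is fused directly to the 3xFLAG tag for detection or immunoprecipitation. Downstream of attB2 lies the Cycle 3 GFP coding sequence native to pDEST47, followed by the bovine growth hormone polyadenylation signal. The record does not state whether a stop codon after the FLAG tag prevents read-through into GFP; the catalogue lists only 3xFLAG as the tag.

The plasmid belongs to a viral ORFeome collection and was deposited with a study of p53-signalling modulators encoded by emerging viruses. It is suited to transient or stable expression of tagged ORF50 in mammalian cells.
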