Features (pLannotate 1.2.2; 24 found; start..end, strand, type, name):
     28..80      -  misc_feature   bom (fragment): basis of mobility region from pBR322
    235..614     +  enhancer       CMV enhancer: human cytomegalovirus immediate early enhancer
    615..818     +  promoter       CMV promoter: human cytomegalovirus (CMV) immediate early promoter
    814..847     +  LTR            5' LTR (truncated) (fragment): truncated 5' long terminal repeat (LTR) from HIV-1
    863..881     +  promoter       T7 promoter: promoter for bacteriophage T7 RNA polymerase
    914..938     +  protein_bind   attB1: mutant version of attB; recombination site for the Gateway® BP reaction BP Clonase™
    970..3042    +  CDS            ORF50: ORF50_HHV8P - Protein inferred from homology: Swiss-Prot protein existence level 3. Transcription activation. From Human herpesvirus 8 type P (isolate GK18) (HHV-8) (Kaposi's sarcoma-associated herpesvirus).
   3043..3108    +  CDS            3xFLAG: three tandem FLAG® epitope tags, followed by an enterokinase cleavage site
   3144..3168    -  protein_bind   attB2: mutant version of attB; recombination site for the Gateway® BP reaction BP Clonase™
   3179..3898    +  CDS            Cycle 3 GFP: Cycle 3 GFP (Crameri et al., 1996) mammalian codon-optimized
   3926..4150    +  polyA_signal   bGH poly(A) signal: bovine growth hormone polyadenylation signal
   4154..4175    +  promoter       SV40 promoter (fragment): SV40 enhancer and early promoter
   4196..4624    +  rep_origin     f1 ori (sequence partly withheld): f1 bacteriophage origin of replication; arrow indicates direction of (+) strand synthesis
   4638..4967    +  promoter       SV40 promoter: SV40 enhancer and early promoter
   5034..5825    +  CDS            neo: KKA2_KLEPN - Also known as kan, nptII. Experimental evidence at protein level: Swiss-Prot protein existence level 1. Resistance to kanamycin, neomycin, paromomycin, ribostamycin, butirosin and gentamicin B. From Klebsiella pneumoniae.
   5851..6009    +  CDS            ble (fragment): BLE_KLEPN - Experimental evidence at protein level: Swiss-Prot protein existence level 1. Binding protein with a strong affinity to the bleomycin family of antibiotics. Binds to CL990; an antimitotic-antibiotic compound. From Klebsiella pneumoniae.
   6004..6125    +  polyA_signal   SV40 poly(A) signal: SV40 polyadenylation signal
   6198..6214    -  protein_bind   lac operator: The lac repressor binds to the lac operator to inhibit transcription in E. coli. This inhibition can be relieved by adding lactose or isopropyl-β-D-thiogalactopyranoside (IPTG). lac repressor encoded by lacI
   6222..6252    -  promoter       lac promoter: promoter for the E. coli lac operon
   6267..6288    -  protein_bind   CAP binding site: CAP binding activates transcription in the presence of cAMP. E. coli catabolite activator protein
   6301..6393    -  CDS            lacI (fragment): lac repressor; lacI; The lac repressor binds to the lac operator to inhibit transcription in E. coli. This inhibition can be relieved by adding lactose or isopropyl-β-D-thiogalactopyranoside (IPTG).
   6576..7164    -  rep_origin     ori: high-copy-number ColE1/pMB1/pBR322/pUC origin of replication
   7335..8195    -  CDS            AmpR: β-lactamase; bla; confers resistance to ampicillin, carbenicillin, and related antibiotics
   8196..8300    -  promoter       AmpR promoter: bla
>Addgene plasmid #178402 | pOME0180 | addgene full sequence | sequence record 351442 | Addgene NGS Result
GACGGATCGGGAGATCTCCCGATCCCCTATGGTGCACTCTCAGTACAATCTGCTCTGATGCCGCATAGTT
AAGCCAGTATCTGCTCCCTGCTTGTGTGTTGGAGGTCGCTGAGTAGTGCGCGAGCAAAATTTAAGCTACA
ACAAGGCAAGGCTTGACCGACAATTGCATGAAGAATCTGCTTAGGGTTAGGCGTTTTGCGCTGCTTCGCG
ATGTACGGGCCAGATATACGCGTTGACATTGATTATTGACTAGTTATTAATAGTAATCAATTACGGGGTC
ATTAGTTCATAGCCCATATATGGAGTTCCGCGTTACATAACTTACGGTAAATGGCCCGCCTGGCTGACCG
CCCAACGACCCCCGCCCATTGACGTCAATAATGACGTATGTTCCCATAGTAACGCCAATAGGGACTTTCC
ATTGACGTCAATGGGTGGAGTATTTACGGTAAACTGCCCACTTGGCAGTACATCAAGTGTATCATATGCC
AAGTACGCCCCCTATTGACGTCAATGACGGTAAATGGCCCGCCTGGCATTATGCCCAGTACATGACCTTA
TGGGACTTTCCTACTTGGCAGTACATCTACGTATTAGTCATCGCTATTACCATGGTGATGCGGTTTTGGC
AGTACATCAATGGGCGTGGATAGCGGTTTGACTCACGGGGATTTCCAAGTCTCCACCCCATTGACGTCAA
TGGGAGTTTGTTTTGGCACCAAAATCAACGGGACTTTCCAAAATGTCGTAACAACTCCGCCCCATTGACG
CAAATGGGCGGTAGGCGTGTACGGTGGGAGGTCTATATAAGCAGAGCTCTCTGGCTAACTAGAGAACCCA
CTGCTTACTGGCTTATCGAAATTAATACGACTCACTATAGGGAGACCCAAGCTGGCTAGTTAAGCTTGAT
CAAACAAGTTTGTACAAAAAAGCAGGCTCTTTAAAGGAACCAATTCAGTCGACGCCACCATGGCGCAAGA
TGACAAGGGTAAGAAGCTTCGGCGGTCCTGTGTGGAAAGCTTCGTCGGCCTCTCGGACGAACTGAAGGCC
CAACTCTACCAGTGTGTGCTCCTTATAAATGACGCATACGAAACAATCTACGATCCCAGTGACCTAAATA
GAGTGGTGGAAGATGTGTGCATTCGGATTATGAAAGAATGTTCCAAGCTTGGTGCGCTATGTGGTCTGTT
TACAGACATTAACATGTTTAACCTTTTCTGCTTTTTTCGTGCCTCTCGAATGAGGACCAAAGGCGCGGCC
GGGTACAACGTGCCATGCGCAGAGGCATCCCAAGGCATTATTCGGATCCTCACGGAGAGGATCTTATTCT
GCACAGAAAAGGCATTTCTGACAGCCGCATGCAGCGGGGTGAGCCTGCCTCCAGCCATATGTAAGCTACT
ACACGAAATATACACTGAAATGAAGGCCAAATGCCTGGGGGCCTGGAGGCGACTCGTCTGCAATCGGAGG
CCCATTATGATATTAACCTCTTCCCTACTGAAGCTCTACAACACGTACGATACCGCCGGGCTGCTCTCTG
AGCAGTCCAGGGCCCTCTGCCTTTTGGTTTTCCAACCGGTCTACCTTCCGAGGATTATGGCGCCGCTGGA
GATCATGACCAAGGGTCAGCTCGCCCCTGAAAACTTTTACAGCATCACCGGTTCTGCTGAGAAACGCCGG
CCAATTACCACCGGCAAGGTCACTGGACTGTCCTATCCAGGAAGCGGTCTCATGCCAGAATCTTTAATTT
TGCCAATCCTGGAGCCAGGACTGTTGCCGGCTTCCATGGTAGACCTCAGCGATGTGCTGGCAAAACCCGC
CGTTATTCTGAGCGCCCCTGCCCTGAGCCAGTTTGTCATTAGCAAACCCCATCCCAACATGCCGCACACC
GTCAGCATCATCCCCTTTAACCCATCGGGTACAGACCCGGCGTTTATTAGTACGTGGCAGGCCGCGTCAC
AGAATATGGTGTACAACACATCCACCGCGCCCTTAAAACCGGCCACCGGTAGTTCACAGACGGTGTCAGT
CAAGGCGGTTGCTCAAGGGGCCGTGATTACTGCGACAACGGTGCCGCAGGCAATGCCAGCGCGGGGTACC
GGAGGGGAGTTGCCTGTAATGTCAGCGTCCACTCCTGCAAGAGATCAGGTCGCTGCATGTTTTGTCGCAG
AGAACACCGGAGATTCTCCCGACAACCCGAGCTCTTTCCTGACGTCATGTCACCCTTGCGATCCGAACAC
GGTTATAGTGGCCCAGCAATTTCAACCACCGCAATGCGTTACGTTGTTGCAGGTTACCTGTGCCCCCTCT
TCGACACCACCCCCCGATTCAACAGTCCGGGCCCCGGTGGTGCAGTTGCCAACAGTAGTCCCTCTGCCGG
CCAGCGCGTTCCTCCCGGCGCTCGCCCAACCAGAAGCCTCGGGCGAAGAGCTTCCGGGCGGTCATGACGG
AGACCAAGGTGTGCCGTGTAGAGATTCAACGGCGGCGGCTACGGCGGCAGAGGCGACAACACCCAAACGA
AAGCAGAGAAGCAAAGAGAGGAGCTCAAAGAAGCGTAAGGCTTTGACCGTGCCAGAAGCCGACACCACGC
CATCGACCACGACACCTGGTACCTCTTTGGGATCAATTACCACCCCCCAGGATGTGCACGCCACGGATGT
CGCCACGTCTGAGGGACCATCGGAGGCACAACCCCCGCTACTGTCGTTACCCCCGCCACTGGACGTAGAT
CAGAGTCTATTCGCCCTGTTAGACGAAGCGGGCCCTGAAACATGGGATGTCGGGTCGCCTCTCTCCCCCA
CTGACGACGCGCTGTTGTCCAGTATTCTGCAAGGACTGTACCAGCTGGACACGCCACCGCCTCTGCGGTC
ACCCTCCCCCGCTTCCTTCGGCCCGGAGTCTCCGGCGGATATACCGTCACCTTCTGGTGGAGAGTATACG
CAACTGCAACCGGTCAGGGCGACCTCGGCGACGCCCGCTAACGAGGTACAGGAGTCCGGCACACTGTACC
AGCTGCACCAATGGCGTAATTACTTCCGAGACGACTACAAAGACCATGACGGTGATTATAAAGATCATGA
TATCGATTACAAGGATGACGATGACAAGTAGTAACTCGAGGCGGCCGCACTCGAGATATCTAGACCCAGC
TTTCTTGTACAAAGTGGTTCGATCTAGAATGGCTAGCAAAGGAGAAGAACTTTTCACTGGAGTTGTCCCA
ATTCTTGTTGAATTAGATGGTGATGTTAATGGGCACAAATTTTCTGTCAGTGGAGAGGGTGAAGGTGATG
CTACATACGGAAAGCTTACCCTTAAATTTATTTGCACTACTGGAAAACTACCTGTTCCATGGCCAACACT
TGTCACTACTTTCTCTTATGGTGTTCAATGCTTTTCCCGTTATCCGGATCATATGAAACGGCATGACTTT
TTCAAGAGTGCCATGCCCGAAGGTTATGTACAGGAACGCACTATATCTTTCAAAGATGACGGGAACTACA
AGACGCGTGCTGAAGTCAAGTTTGAAGGTGATACCCTTGTTAATCGTATCGAGTTAAAAGGTATTGATTT
TAAAGAAGATGGAAACATTCTCGGACACAAACTCGAGTACAACTATAACTCACACAATGTATACATCACG
GCAGACAAACAAAAGAATGGAATCAAAGCTAACTTCAAAATTCGCCACAACATTGAAGATGGATCCGTTC
AACTAGCAGACCATTATCAACAAAATACTCCAATTGGCGATGGCCCTGTCCTTTTACCAGACAACCATTA
CCTGTCGACACAATCTGCCCTTTCGAAAGATCCCAACGAAAAGCGTGACCACATGGTCCTTCTTGAGTTT
GTAACTGCTGCTGGGATTACACATGGCATGGATGAGCTCTACAAATAATGAATTAAACCCGCTGATCAGC
CTCGACTGTGCCTTCTAGTTGCCAGCCATCTGTTGTTTGCCCCTCCCCCGTGCCTTCCTTGACCCTGGAA
GGTGCCACTCCCACTGTCCTTTCCTAATAAAATGAGGAAATTGCATCGCATTGTCTGAGTAGGTGTCATT
CTATTCTGGGGGGTGGGGTGGGGCAGGACAGCAAGGGGGAGGATTGGGAAGACAATAGCAGGCATGCTGG
GGATGCGGTGGGCTCTATGGCTTCTGAGGCGGAAAGAACCAGCTGGGGCTCTAGGGGGTATCCCC
[124 nt withheld, positions 4196-4319]
C
[91 nt withheld, positions 4321-4411]
A
[49 nt withheld, positions 4413-4461]
CCTTTGACGTTGGAGTCCACGTTCTTT
[37 nt withheld, positions 4489-4525]
ACCCTATCTCGGTCTATTCTTTTGATTTATAAGGGATTTTGCCGATTTCGGCCTATTGGTTAAAAAATGA
GCTGATTTAACAAAAATTTAACGCGAATTAATTCTGTGGAATGTGTGTCAGTTAGGGTGTGGAAAGTCCC
CAGGCTCCCCAGCAGGCAGAAGTATGCAAAGCATGCATCTCAATTAGTCAGCAACCAGGTGTGGAAAGTC
CCCAGGCTCCCCAGCAGGCAGAAGTATGCAAAGCATGCATCTCAATTAGTCAGCAACCATAGTCCCGCCC
CTAACTCCGCCCATCCCGCCCCTAACTCCGCCCAGTTCCGCCCATTCTCCGCCCCATGGCTGACTAATTT
TTTTTATTTATGCAGAGGCCGAGGCCGCCTCTGCCTCTGAGCTATTCCAGAAGTAGTGAGGAGGCTTTTT
TGGAGGCCTAGGCTTTTGCAAAAAGCTCCCGGGAGCTTGTATATCCATTTTCGGATCTGATCAAGAGACA
GGATGAGGATCGTTTCGCATGATTGAACAAGATGGATTGCACGCAGGTTCTCCGGCCGCTTGGGTGGAGA
GGCTATTCGGCTATGACTGGGCACAACAGACAATCGGCTGCTCTGATGCCGCCGTGTTCCGGCTGTCAGC
GCAGGGGCGCCCGGTTCTTTTTGTCAAGACCGACCTGTCCGGTGCCCTGAATGAACTGCAGGACGAGGCA
GCGCGGCTATCGTGGCTGGCCACGACGGGCGTTCCTTGCGCAGCTGTGCTCGACGTTGTCACTGAAGCGG
GAAGGGACTGGCTGCTATTGGGCGAAGTGCCGGGGCAGGATCTCCTGTCATCTCACCTTGCTCCTGCCGA
GAAAGTATCCATCATGGCTGATGCAATGCGGCGGCTGCATACGCTTGATCCGGCTACCTGCCCATTCGAC
CACCAAGCGAAACATCGCATCGAGCGAGCACGTACTCGGATGGAAGCCGGTCTTGTCGATCAGGATGATC
TGGACGAAGAGCATCAGGGGCTCGCGCCAGCCGAACTGTTCGCCAGGCTCAAGGCGCGCATGCCCGACGG
CGAGGATCTCGTCGTGACCCATGGCGATGCCTGCTTGCCGAATATCATGGTGGAAAATGGCCGCTTTTCT
GGATTCATCGACTGTGGCCGGCTGGGTGTGGCGGACCGCTATCAGGACATAGCGTTGGCTACCCGTGATA
TTGCTGAAGAGCTTGGCGGCGAATGGGCTGACCGCTTCCTCGTGCTTTACGGTATCGCCGCTCCCGATTC
GCAGCGCATCGCCTTCTATCGCCTTCTTGACGAGTTCTTCTGAGCGGGACTCTGGGGTTCGCGAAATGAC
CGACCAAGCGACGCCCAACCTGCCATCACGAGATTTCGATTCCACCGCCGCCTTCTATGAAAGGTTGGGC
TTCGGAATCGTTTTCCGGGACGCCGGCTGGATGATCCTCCAGCGCGGGGATCTCATGCTGGAGTTCTTCG
CCCACCCCAACTTGTTTATTGCAGCTTATAATGGTTACAAATAAAGCAATAGCATCACAAATTTCACAAA
TAAAGCATTTTTTTCACTGCATTCTAGTTGTGGTTTGTCCAAACTCATCAATGTATCTTATCATGTCTGT
ATACCGTCGACCTCTAGCTAGAGCTTGGCGTAATCATGGTCATAGCTGTTTCCTGTGTGAAATTGTTATC
CGCTCACAATTCCACACAACATACGAGCCGGAAGCATAAAGTGTAAAGCCTGGGGTGCCTAATGAGTGAG
CTAACTCACATTAATTGCGTTGCGCTCACTGCCCGCTTTCCAGTCGGGAAACCTGTCGTGCCAGCTGCAT
TAATGAATCGGCCAACGCGCGGGGAGAGGCGGTTTGCGTATTGGGCGCTCTTCCGCTTCCTCGCTCACTG
ACTCGCTGCGCTCGGTCGTTCGGCTGCGGCGAGCGGTATCAGCTCACTCAAAGGCGGTAATACGGTTATC
CACAGAATCAGGGGATAACGCAGGAAAGAACATGTGAGCAAAAGGCCAGCAAAAGGCCAGGAACCGTAAA
AAGGCCGCGTTGCTGGCGTTTTTCCATAGGCTCCGCCCCCCTGACGAGCATCACAAAAATCGACGCTCAA
GTCAGAGGTGGCGAAACCCGACAGGACTATAAAGATACCAGGCGTTTCCCCCTGGAAGCTCCCTCGTGCG
CTCTCCTGTTCCGACCCTGCCGCTTACCGGATACCTGTCCGCCTTTCTCCCTTCGGGAAGCGTGGCGCTT
TCTCATAGCTCACGCTGTAGGTATCTCAGTTCGGTGTAGGTCGTTCGCTCCAAGCTGGGCTGTGTGCACG
AACCCCCCGTTCAGCCCGACCGCTGCGCCTTATCCGGTAACTATCGTCTTGAGTCCAACCCGGTAAGACA
CGACTTATCGCCACTGGCAGCAGCCACTGGTAACAGGATTAGCAGAGCGAGGTATGTAGGCGGTGCTACA
GAGTTCTTGAAGTGGTGGCCTAACTACGGCTACACTAGAAGAACAGTATTTGGTATCTGCGCTCTGCTGA
AGCCAGTTACCTTCGGAAAAAGAGTTGGTAGCTCTTGATCCGGCAAACAAACCACCGCTGGTAGCGGTGG
TTTTTTTGTTTGCAAGCAGCAGATTACGCGCAGAAAAAAAGGATCTCAAGAAGATCCTTTGATCTTTTCT
ACGGGGTCTGACGCTCAGTGGAACGAAAACTCACGTTAAGGGATTTTGGTCATGAGATTATCAAAAAGGA
TCTTCACCTAGATCCTTTTAAATTAAAAATGAAGTTTTAAATCAATCTAAAGTATATATGAGTAAACTTG
GTCTGACAGTTACCAATGCTTAATCAGTGAGGCACCTATCTCAGCGATCTGTCTATTTCGTTCATCCATA
GTTGCCTGACTCCCCGTCGTGTAGATAACTACGATACGGGAGGGCTTACCATCTGGCCCCAGTGCTGCAA
TGATACCGCGAGACCCACGCTCACCGGCTCCAGATTTATCAGCAATAAACCAGCCAGCCGGAAGGGCCGA
GCGCAGAAGTGGTCCTGCAACTTTATCCGCCTCCATCCAGTCTATTAATTGTTGCCGGGAAGCTAGAGTA
AGTAGTTCGCCAGTTAATAGTTTGCGCAACGTTGTTGCCATTGCTACAGGCATCGTGGTGTCACGCTCGT
CGTTTGGTATGGCTTCATTCAGCTCCGGTTCCCAACGATCAAGGCGAGTTACATGATCCCCCATGTTGTG
CAAAAAAGCGGTTAGCTCCTTCGGTCCTCCGATCGTTGTCAGAAGTAAGTTGGCCGCAGTGTTATCACTC
ATGGTTATGGCAGCACTGCATAATTCTCTTACTGTCATGCCATCCGTAAGATGCTTTTCTGTGACTGGTG
AGTACTCAACCAAGTCATTCTGAGAATAGTGTATGCGGCGACCGAGTTGCTCTTGCCCGGCGTCAATACG
GGATAATACCGCGCCACATAGCAGAACTTTAAAAGTGCTCATCATTGGAAAACGTTCTTCGGGGCGAAAA
CTCTCAAGGATCTTACCGCTGTTGAGATCCAGTTCGATGTAACCCACTCGTGCACCCAACTGATCTTCAG
CATCTTTTACTTTCACCAGCGTTTCTGGGTGAGCAAAAACAGGAAGGCAAAATGCCGCAAAAAAGGGAAT
AAGGGCGACACGGAAATGTTGAATACTCATACTCTTCCTTTTTCAATATTATTGAAGCATTTATCAGGGT
TATTGTCTCATGAGCGGATACATATTTGAATGTATTTAGAAAAATAAACAAATAGGGGTTCCGCGCACAT
TTCCCCGAAAAGTGCCACCTGACGTC
