>Addgene plasmid #178402 | pOME0180 | depositor partial sequence | sequence record 346464 | Insert
GTCGACGCCACCATGGCGCAAGATGACAAGGGTAAGAAGCTTCGGCGGTCCTGTGTGGAAAGCTTCGTCG
GCCTCTCGGACGAACTGAAGGCCCAACTCTACCAGTGTGTGCTCCTTATAAATGACGCATACGAAACAAT
CTACGATCCCAGTGACCTAAATAGAGTGGTGGAAGATGTGTGCATTCGGATTATGAAAGAATGTTCCAAG
CTTGGTGCGCTATGTGGTCTGTTTACAGACATTAACATGTTTAACCTTTTCTGCTTTTTTCGTGCCTCTC
GAATGAGGACCAAAGGCGCGGCCGGGTACAACGTGCCATGCGCAGAGGCATCCCAAGGCATTATTCGGAT
CCTCACGGAGAGGATCTTATTCTGCACAGAAAAGGCATTTCTGACAGCCGCATGCAGCGGGGTGAGCCTG
CCTCCAGCCATATGTAAGCTACTACACGAAATATACACTGAAATGAAGGCCAAATGCCTGGGGGCCTGGA
GGCGACTCGTCTGCAATCGGAGGCCCATTATGATATTAACCTCTTCCCTACTGAAGCTCTACAACACGTA
CGATACCGCCGGGCTGCTCTCTGAGCAGTCCAGGGCCCTCTGCCTTTTGGTTTTCCAACCGGTCTACCTT
CCGAGGATTATGGCGCCGCTGGAGATCATGACCAAGGGTCAGCTCGCCCCTGAAAACTTTTACAGCATCA
CCGGTTCTGCTGAGAAACGCCGGCCAATTACCACCGGCAAGGTCACTGGACTGTCCTATCCAGGAAGCGG
TCTCATGCCAGAATCTTTAATTTTGCCAATCCTGGAGCCAGGACTGTTGCCGGCTTCCATGGTAGACCTC
AGCGATGTGCTGGCAAAACCCGCCGTTATTCTGAGCGCCCCTGCCCTGAGCCAGTTTGTCATTAGCAAAC
CCCATCCCAACATGCCGCACACCGTCAGCATCATCCCCTTTAACCCATCGGGTACAGACCCGGCGTTTAT
TAGTACGTGGCAGGCCGCGTCACAGAATATGGTGTACAACACATCCACCGCGCCCTTAAAACCGGCCACC
GGTAGTTCACAGACGGTGTCAGTCAAGGCGGTTGCTCAAGGGGCCGTGATTACTGCGACAACGGTGCCGC
AGGCAATGCCAGCGCGGGGTACCGGAGGGGAGTTGCCTGTAATGTCAGCGTCCACTCCTGCAAGAGATCA
GGTCGCTGCATGTTTTGTCGCAGAGAACACCGGAGATTCTCCCGACAACCCGAGCTCTTTCCTGACGTCA
TGTCACCCTTGCGATCCGAACACGGTTATAGTGGCCCAGCAATTTCAACCACCGCAATGCGTTACGTTGT
TGCAGGTTACCTGTGCCCCCTCTTCGACACCACCCCCCGATTCAACAGTCCGGGCCCCGGTGGTGCAGTT
GCCAACAGTAGTCCCTCTGCCGGCCAGCGCGTTCCTCCCGGCGCTCGCCCAACCAGAAGCCTCGGGCGAA
GAGCTTCCGGGCGGTCATGACGGAGACCAAGGTGTGCCGTGTAGAGATTCAACGGCGGCGGCTACGGCGG
CAGAGGCGACAACACCCAAACGAAAGCAGAGAAGCAAAGAGAGGAGCTCAAAGAAGCGTAAGGCTTTGAC
CGTGCCAGAAGCCGACACCACGCCATCGACCACGACACCTGGTACCTCTTTGGGATCAATTACCACCCCC
CAGGATGTGCACGCCACGGATGTCGCCACGTCTGAGGGACCATCGGAGGCACAACCCCCGCTACTGTCGT
TACCCCCGCCACTGGACGTAGATCAGAGTCTATTCGCCCTGTTAGACGAAGCGGGCCCTGAAACATGGGA
TGTCGGGTCGCCTCTCTCCCCCACTGACGACGCGCTGTTGTCCAGTATTCTGCAAGGACTGTACCAGCTG
GACACGCCACCGCCTCTGCGGTCACCCTCCCCCGCTTCCTTCGGCCCGGAGTCTCCGGCGGATATACCGT
CACCTTCTGGTGGAGAGTATACGCAACTGCAACCGGTCAGGGCGACCTCGGCGACGCCCGCTAACGAGGT
ACAGGAGTCCGGCACACTGTACCAGCTGCACCAATGGCGTAATTACTTCCGAGACGACTACAAAGACCAT
GACGGTGATTATAAAGATCATGATATCGATTACAAGGATGACGATGACAAGTAGTAACTCGAGGCGGCCG
C
