>Addgene plasmid #178402 | pOME0180 | depositor partial sequence | sequence record 346465 | Backbone
GACGGATCGGGAGATCTCCCGATCCCCTATGGTGCACTCTCAGTACAATCTGCTCTGATGCCGCATAGTT
AAGCCAGTATCTGCTCCCTGCTTGTGTGTTGGAGGTCGCTGAGTAGTGCGCGAGCAAAATTTAAGCTACA
ACAAGGCAAGGCTTGACCGACAATTGCATGAAGAATCTGCTTAGGGTTAGGCGTTTTGCGCTGCTTCGCG
ATGTACGGGCCAGATATACGCGTTGACATTGATTATTGACTAGTTATTAATAGTAATCAATTACGGGGTC
ATTAGTTCATAGCCCATATATGGAGTTCCGCGTTACATAACTTACGGTAAATGGCCCGCCTGGCTGACCG
CCCAACGACCCCCGCCCATTGACGTCAATAATGACGTATGTTCCCATAGTAACGCCAATAGGGACTTTCC
ATTGACGTCAATGGGTGGAGTATTTACGGTAAACTGCCCACTTGGCAGTACATCAAGTGTATCATATGCC
AAGTACGCCCCCTATTGACGTCAATGACGGTAAATGGCCCGCCTGGCATTATGCCCAGTACATGACCTTA
TGGGACTTTCCTACTTGGCAGTACATCTACGTATTAGTCATCGCTATTACCATGGTGATGCGGTTTTGGC
AGTACATCAATGGGCGTGGATAGCGGTTTGACTCACGGGGATTTCCAAGTCTCCACCCCATTGACGTCAA
TGGGAGTTTGTTTTGGCACCAAAATCAACGGGACTTTCCAAAATGTCGTAACAACTCCGCCCCATTGACG
CAAATGGGCGGTAGGCGTGTACGGTGGGAGGTCTATATAAGCAGAGCTCTCTGGCTAACTAGAGAACCCA
CTGCTTACTGGCTTATCGAAATTAATACGACTCACTATAGGGAGACCCAAGCTGGCTAGTTAAGCTTGAT
CAAACAAGTTTGTACAAAAAAGCTGAACGAGAAACGTAAAATGATATAAATATCAATATATTAAATTAGA
TTTTGCATAAAAAACAGACTACATAATACTGTAAAACACAACATATCCAGTCACTATGGCGGCCGCATTA
GGCACCCCAGGCTTTACACTTTATGCTTCCGGCTCGTATAATGTGTGGATTTTGAGTTAGGATCCGTCGA
GATTTTCAGGAGCTAAGGAAGCTAAAATGGAGAAAAAAATCACTGGATATACCACCGTTGATATATCCCA
ATGGCATCGTAAAGAACATTTTGAGGCATTTCAGTCAGTTGCTCAATGTACCTATAACCAGACCGTTCAG
CTGGATATTACGGCCTTTTTAAAGACCGTAAAGAAAAATAAGCACAAGTTTTATCCGGCCTTTATTCACA
TTCTTGCCCGCCTGATGAATGCTCATCCGGAATTCCGTATGGCAATGAAAGACGGTGAGCTGGTGATATG
GGATAGTGTTCACCCTTGTTACACCGTTTTCCATGAGCAAACTGAAACGTTTTCATCGCTCTGGAGTGAA
TACCACGACGATTTCCGGCAGTTTCTACACATATATTCGCAAGATGTGGCGTGTTACGGTGAAAACCTGG
CCTATTTCCCTAAAGGGTTTATTGAGAATATGTTTTTCGTCTCAGCCAATCCCTGGGTGAGTTTCACCAG
TTTTGATTTAAACGTGGCCAATATGGACAACTTCTTCGCCCCCGTTTTCACCATGGGCAAATATTATACG
CAAGGCGACAAGGTGCTGATGCCGCTGGCGATTCAGGTTCATCATGCCGTTTGTGATGGCTTCCATGTCG
GCAGAATGCTTAATGAATTACAACAGTACTGCGATGAGTGGCAGGCGGGGCGTAATCTAGAGGATCCGGC
TTACTAAAAGCCAGATAACAGTATGCGTATTTGCGCGCTGATTTTTGCGGTATAAGAATATATACTGATA
TGTATACCCGAAGTATGTCAAAAAGAGGTATGCTATGAAGCAGCGTATTACAGTGACAGTTGACAGCGAC
AGCTATCAGTTGCTCAAGGCATATATGATGTCAATATCTCCGGTCTGGTAAGCACAACCATGCAGAATGA
AGCCCGTCGTCTGCGTGCCGAACGCTGGAAAGCGGAAAATCAGGAAGGGATGGCTGAGGTCGCCCGGTTT
ATTGAAATGAACGGCTCTTTTGCTGACGAGAACAGGGGCTGGTGAAATGCAGTTTAAGGTTTACACCTAT
AAAAGAGAGAGCCGTTATCGTCTGTTTGTGGATGTACAGAGTGATATTATTGACACGCCCGGGCGACGGA
TGGTGATCCCCCTGGCCAGTGCACGTCTGCTGTCAGATAAAGTCCCCCGTGAACTTTACCCGGTGGTGCA
TATCGGGGATGAAAGCTGGCGCATGATGACCACCGATATGGCCAGTGTGCCGGTCTCCGTTATCGGGGAA
GAAGTGGCTGATCTCAGCCACCGCGAAAATGACATCAAAAACGCCATTAACCTGATGTTCTGGGGAATAT
AAATGTCAGGCTCCCTTATACACAGCCAGTCTGCAGGTCGACCATAGTGACTGGATATGTTGTGTTTTAC
AGTATTATGTAGTCTGTTTTTTATGCAAAATCTAATTTAATATATTGATATTTATATCATTTTACGTTTC
TCGTTCAGCTTTCTTGTACAAAGTGGTTCGATCTAGAATGGCTAGCAAAGGAGAAGAACTTTTCACTGGA
GTTGTCCCAATTCTTGTTGAATTAGATGGTGATGTTAATGGGCACAAATTTTCTGTCAGTGGAGAGGGTG
AAGGTGATGCTACATACGGAAAGCTTACCCTTAAATTTATTTGCACTACTGGAAAACTACCTGTTCCATG
GCCAACACTTGTCACTACTTTCTCTTATGGTGTTCAATGCTTTTCCCGTTATCCGGATCATATGAAACGG
CATGACTTTTTCAAGAGTGCCATGCCCGAAGGTTATGTACAGGAACGCACTATATCTTTCAAAGATGACG
GGAACTACAAGACGCGTGCTGAAGTCAAGTTTGAAGGTGATACCCTTGTTAATCGTATCGAGTTAAAAGG
TATTGATTTTAAAGAAGATGGAAACATTCTCGGACACAAACTCGAGTACAACTATAACTCACACAATGTA
TACATCACGGCAGACAAACAAAAGAATGGAATCAAAGCTAACTTCAAAATTCGCCACAACATTGAAGATG
GATCCGTTCAACTAGCAGACCATTATCAACAAAATACTCCAATTGGCGATGGCCCTGTCCTTTTACCAGA
CAACCATTACCTGTCGACACAATCTGCCCTTTCGAAAGATCCCAACGAAAAGCGTGACCACATGGTCCTT
CTTGAGTTTGTAACTGCTGCTGGGATTACACATGGCATGGATGAGCTCTACAAATAATGAATTAAACCCG
CTGATCAGCCTCGACTGTGCCTTCTAGTTGCCAGCCATCTGTTGTTTGCCCCTCCCCCGTGCCTTCCTTG
ACCCTGGAAGGTGCCACTCCCACTGTCCTTTCCTAATAAAATGAGGAAATTGCATCGCATTGTCTGAGTA
GGTGTCATTCTATTCTGGGGGGTGGGGTGGGGCAGGACAGCAAGGGGGAGGATTGGGAAGACAATAGCAG
GCATGCTGGGGATGCGGTGGGCTCTATGGCTTCTGAGGCGGAAAGAACCAGCTGGGGCTCTAGGGGGTAT
CCCC
[124 nt withheld, positions 3645-3768]
C
[91 nt withheld, positions 3770-3860]
A
[49 nt withheld, positions 3862-3910]
CCTTTGACGTTGGAGTCCACGTTCTTT
[37 nt withheld, positions 3938-3974]
ACCCTATCTCGGTCTATTCTTTTGATTTATAAGGGATTTTGCCGATTTCGGCCTATTGGTTAAAAAATGA
GCTGATTTAACAAAAATTTAACGCGAATTAATTCTGTGGAATGTGTGTCAGTTAGGGTGTGGAAAGTCCC
CAGGCTCCCCAGCAGGCAGAAGTATGCAAAGCATGCATCTCAATTAGTCAGCAACCAGGTGTGGAAAGTC
CCCAGGCTCCCCAGCAGGCAGAAGTATGCAAAGCATGCATCTCAATTAGTCAGCAACCATAGTCCCGCCC
CTAACTCCGCCCATCCCGCCCCTAACTCCGCCCAGTTCCGCCCATTCTCCGCCCCATGGCTGACTAATTT
TTTTTATTTATGCAGAGGCCGAGGCCGCCTCTGCCTCTGAGCTATTCCAGAAGTAGTGAGGAGGCTTTTT
TGGAGGCCTAGGCTTTTGCAAAAAGCTCCCGGGAGCTTGTATATCCATTTTCGGATCTGATCAAGAGACA
GGATGAGGATCGTTTCGCATGATTGAACAAGATGGATTGCACGCAGGTTCTCCGGCCGCTTGGGTGGAGA
GGCTATTCGGCTATGACTGGGCACAACAGACAATCGGCTGCTCTGATGCCGCCGTGTTCCGGCTGTCAGC
GCAGGGGCGCCCGGTTCTTTTTGTCAAGACCGACCTGTCCGGTGCCCTGAATGAACTGCAGGACGAGGCA
GCGCGGCTATCGTGGCTGGCCACGACGGGCGTTCCTTGCGCAGCTGTGCTCGACGTTGTCACTGAAGCGG
GAAGGGACTGGCTGCTATTGGGCGAAGTGCCGGGGCAGGATCTCCTGTCATCTCACCTTGCTCCTGCCGA
GAAAGTATCCATCATGGCTGATGCAATGCGGCGGCTGCATACGCTTGATCCGGCTACCTGCCCATTCGAC
CACCAAGCGAAACATCGCATCGAGCGAGCACGTACTCGGATGGAAGCCGGTCTTGTCGATCAGGATGATC
TGGACGAAGAGCATCAGGGGCTCGCGCCAGCCGAACTGTTCGCCAGGCTCAAGGCGCGCATGCCCGACGG
CGAGGATCTCGTCGTGACCCATGGCGATGCCTGCTTGCCGAATATCATGGTGGAAAATGGCCGCTTTTCT
GGATTCATCGACTGTGGCCGGCTGGGTGTGGCGGACCGCTATCAGGACATAGCGTTGGCTACCCGTGATA
TTGCTGAAGAGCTTGGCGGCGAATGGGCTGACCGCTTCCTCGTGCTTTACGGTATCGCCGCTCCCGATTC
GCAGCGCATCGCCTTCTATCGCCTTCTTGACGAGTTCTTCTGAGCGGGACTCTGGGGTTCGCGAAATGAC
CGACCAAGCGACGCCCAACCTGCCATCACGAGATTTCGATTCCACCGCCGCCTTCTATGAAAGGTTGGGC
TTCGGAATCGTTTTCCGGGACGCCGGCTGGATGATCCTCCAGCGCGGGGATCTCATGCTGGAGTTCTTCG
CCCACCCCAACTTGTTTATTGCAGCTTATAATGGTTACAAATAAAGCAATAGCATCACAAATTTCACAAA
TAAAGCATTTTTTTCACTGCATTCTAGTTGTGGTTTGTCCAAACTCATCAATGTATCTTATCATGTCTGT
ATACCGTCGACCTCTAGCTAGAGCTTGGCGTAATCATGGTCATAGCTGTTTCCTGTGTGAAATTGTTATC
CGCTCACAATTCCACACAACATACGAGCCGGAAGCATAAAGTGTAAAGCCTGGGGTGCCTAATGAGTGAG
CTAACTCACATTAATTGCGTTGCGCTCACTGCCCGCTTTCCAGTCGGGAAACCTGTCGTGCCAGCTGCAT
TAATGAATCGGCCAACGCGCGGGGAGAGGCGGTTTGCGTATTGGGCGCTCTTCCGCTTCCTCGCTCACTG
ACTCGCTGCGCTCGGTCGTTCGGCTGCGGCGAGCGGTATCAGCTCACTCAAAGGCGGTAATACGGTTATC
CACAGAATCAGGGGATAACGCAGGAAAGAACATGTGAGCAAAAGGCCAGCAAAAGGCCAGGAACCGTAAA
AAGGCCGCGTTGCTGGCGTTTTTCCATAGGCTCCGCCCCCCTGACGAGCATCACAAAAATCGACGCTCAA
GTCAGAGGTGGCGAAACCCGACAGGACTATAAAGATACCAGGCGTTTCCCCCTGGAAGCTCCCTCGTGCG
CTCTCCTGTTCCGACCCTGCCGCTTACCGGATACCTGTCCGCCTTTCTCCCTTCGGGAAGCGTGGCGCTT
TCTCATAGCTCACGCTGTAGGTATCTCAGTTCGGTGTAGGTCGTTCGCTCCAAGCTGGGCTGTGTGCACG
AACCCCCCGTTCAGCCCGACCGCTGCGCCTTATCCGGTAACTATCGTCTTGAGTCCAACCCGGTAAGACA
CGACTTATCGCCACTGGCAGCAGCCACTGGTAACAGGATTAGCAGAGCGAGGTATGTAGGCGGTGCTACA
GAGTTCTTGAAGTGGTGGCCTAACTACGGCTACACTAGAAGAACAGTATTTGGTATCTGCGCTCTGCTGA
AGCCAGTTACCTTCGGAAAAAGAGTTGGTAGCTCTTGATCCGGCAAACAAACCACCGCTGGTAGCGGTGG
TTTTTTTGTTTGCAAGCAGCAGATTACGCGCAGAAAAAAAGGATCTCAAGAAGATCCTTTGATCTTTTCT
ACGGGGTCTGACGCTCAGTGGAACGAAAACTCACGTTAAGGGATTTTGGTCATGAGATTATCAAAAAGGA
TCTTCACCTAGATCCTTTTAAATTAAAAATGAAGTTTTAAATCAATCTAAAGTATATATGAGTAAACTTG
GTCTGACAGTTACCAATGCTTAATCAGTGAGGCACCTATCTCAGCGATCTGTCTATTTCGTTCATCCATA
GTTGCCTGACTCCCCGTCGTGTAGATAACTACGATACGGGAGGGCTTACCATCTGGCCCCAGTGCTGCAA
TGATACCGCGAGACCCACGCTCACCGGCTCCAGATTTATCAGCAATAAACCAGCCAGCCGGAAGGGCCGA
GCGCAGAAGTGGTCCTGCAACTTTATCCGCCTCCATCCAGTCTATTAATTGTTGCCGGGAAGCTAGAGTA
AGTAGTTCGCCAGTTAATAGTTTGCGCAACGTTGTTGCCATTGCTACAGGCATCGTGGTGTCACGCTCGT
CGTTTGGTATGGCTTCATTCAGCTCCGGTTCCCAACGATCAAGGCGAGTTACATGATCCCCCATGTTGTG
CAAAAAAGCGGTTAGCTCCTTCGGTCCTCCGATCGTTGTCAGAAGTAAGTTGGCCGCAGTGTTATCACTC
ATGGTTATGGCAGCACTGCATAATTCTCTTACTGTCATGCCATCCGTAAGATGCTTTTCTGTGACTGGTG
AGTACTCAACCAAGTCATTCTGAGAATAGTGTATGCGGCGACCGAGTTGCTCTTGCCCGGCGTCAATACG
GGATAATACCGCGCCACATAGCAGAACTTTAAAAGTGCTCATCATTGGAAAACGTTCTTCGGGGCGAAAA
CTCTCAAGGATCTTACCGCTGTTGAGATCCAGTTCGATGTAACCCACTCGTGCACCCAACTGATCTTCAG
CATCTTTTACTTTCACCAGCGTTTCTGGGTGAGCAAAAACAGGAAGGCAAAATGCCGCAAAAAAGGGAAT
AAGGGCGACACGGAAATGTTGAATACTCATACTCTTCCTTTTTCAATATTATTGAAGCATTTATCAGGGT
TATTGTCTCATGAGCGGATACATATTTGAATGTATTTAGAAAAATAAACAAATAGGGGTTCCGCGCACAT
TTCCCCGAAAAGTGCCACCTGACGTC
